Addgene plasmid #90260: pSL10 - Brr2 del422 WT
Purpose: protein expression
Depositing lab: Christine Guthrie. Depositing organization: University of California, San Francisco (UCSF). Publication: Retinitis Pigmentosa Mutations in Bad Response to Refrigeration 2 (Brr2) Impair ATPase and Helicase Activity. Ledoux S, Guthrie C. J Biol Chem. 2016 Jun 3;291(23):11954-65. doi: 10.1074/jbc.M115.710848. Epub 2016 Apr 12. PubMed 27072132.
Backbone
  Vector backbone: pRS313
  Backbone size w/o insert (bp): 4957
  Vector type: Yeast Expression
  Selectable markers: HIS3
Growth in bacteria
  Bacterial resistance: Ampicillin, 100 μg/mL
  Growth temperature: 37°C
  Growth strain: DH5alpha
  Copy number: Unknown
Gene/Insert
  Gene/Insert name: BRR2 (alt names: RSS1; SLT22)
  Species: S. cerevisiae (budding yeast)
  Insert size (bp): 5226
  Mutation: deleted first 422 amino acids
  Tag / fusion protein: TAP (C terminal on insert)
Terms and licenses: Academic/Nonprofit Terms; Industry Terms: Not Available to Industry
Depositor comments: Ledoux and Guthrie, JBC, 2017
How to cite: pSL10 - Brr2 del422 WT was a gift from Christine Guthrie (Addgene plasmid # 90260 ; http://n2t.net/addgene:90260 ; RRID:Addgene_90260)
