[The description below was written by a language model from this plasmid's Addgene catalogue record and pLannotate feature annotations shown in this document.]
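Description:
pSL10 - Brr2 del422 WT is a yeast expression plasmid built on the pRS313 shuttle backbone and used to produce an N-terminally truncated form of the Saccharomyces cerevisiae spliceosomal RNA helicase Brr2. In yeast it is maintained through a CEN6/ARS element, which gives stable, centromere-based, low-copy inheritance, and it is selected by histidine prototrophy through the HIS3 marker with its own promoter. In E. coli it is propagated through a ColE1/pUC-type origin and selected with ampicillin via the β-lactamase gene. The remaining annotated elements are pBluescript-derived backbone remnants with no role in yeast expression: an f1 origin, lacZα and lac promoter/operator fragments, T3 and T7 promoters, and split pieces of the multiple cloning site flanking the insert.

The expression cassette is driven by the strong constitutive GAP (TDH3, glyceraldehyde-3-phosphate dehydrogenase) promoter, placed directly upstream of a BRR2 coding fragment lacking the first 422 amino acids. The "WT" in the name presumably indicates an otherwise unmutated sequence. The open reading frame continues into a C-terminal TAP tag, annotated as a calmodulin-binding peptide followed by two IgG-binding units of protein A, which allows two-step affinity purification on IgG and calmodulin resins. No transcription terminator is annotated downstream of the tag.

The stated purpose is protein expression. The associated study examined how retinitis pigmentosa mutations in Brr2 affect its ATPase and helicase activities, so this construct plausibly serves as the wild-type reference for purifying truncated Brr2 for such biochemical assays. The sequence record is labelled a partial NGS result, although its length is roughly that expected for the full plasmid.
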