Features (pLannotate 1.2.2; 25 found; start..end, strand, type, name):
      1..644     +  promoter       GAP promoter: S. cerevisiae TDH3; promoter for glyceraldehyde-3-phosphate dehydrogenase
    646..5880    +  CDS            BRR2 (fragment): BRR2_YEAST - Also known as RSS1, SNU246. Experimental evidence at protein level: Swiss-Prot protein existence level 1. RNA helicase that plays an essential role in pre-mRNA splicing as component of the U5 snRNP and U4/U6-U5 tri-snRNP complexes. Involved in spliceosome assembly, activation and disassembly. Mediates changes in the dynamic network of RNA-RNA interactions in the spliceosome. Catalyzes the ATP-dependent unwinding of U4/U6 RNA duplices, an essential step in the assembly of a catalytically active spliceosome. From Saccharomyces cerevisiae (strain ATCC 204508 / S288c) (Baker's yeast).
   5906..5976    +  CDS            CBP (fragment): calmodulin-binding peptide derived from skeletal muscle myosin light chain kinase; binds calmodulin with nanomolar affinity in the presence of calcium
   6064..6237    +  CDS            ProtA: IgG-binding unit of Staphylococcus aureus protein A
   6241..6411    +  CDS            ProtA: IgG-binding unit of Staphylococcus aureus protein A
   6444..6498    -  misc_feature   MCS (fragment): pBluescript multiple cloning site
   6518..6536    -  promoter       T7 promoter: promoter for bacteriophage T7 RNA polymerase
   6544..6699    +  CDS            lacZα (fragment): LacZα fragment of β-galactosidase; lacZ fragment
   6703..7131    +  rep_origin     f1 ori (sequence partly withheld): f1 bacteriophage origin of replication; arrow indicates direction of (+) strand synthesis
   7159..7210    -  misc_feature   bom (fragment): basis of mobility region from pBR322
   7418..8080    -  CDS            HIS3: imidazoleglycerol-phosphate dehydratase, required for histidine biosynthesis; S. cerevisiae HIS3; yeast auxotrophic marker
   8081..8268    -  promoter       HIS3 promoter: S. cerevisiae HIS3
   8318..8398    +  CDS            MRM1 (fragment): MRM1_YEAST - Also known as PET56 From Saccharomyces cerevisiae (strain ATCC 204508 / S288c) (Baker's yeast).
   8399..8448    -  misc_feature   bom (fragment): basis of mobility region from pBR322
   8550..8585    -  CDS            rop (fragment): Rop protein, which maintains plasmids at low copy number; rop
   8660..9163    +  misc_feature   CEN/ARS: S. cerevisiae CEN6 centromere fused to an autonomously replicating sequence
   9193..9297    +  promoter       AmpR promoter: bla
   9298..10158   +  CDS            AmpR: β-lactamase; bla; confers resistance to ampicillin, carbenicillin, and related antibiotics
  10329..10917   +  rep_origin     ori: high-copy-number ColE1/pMB1/pBR322/pUC origin of replication
  11100..11192   +  CDS            lacI (fragment): lac repressor; lacI; The lac repressor binds to the lac operator to inhibit transcription in E. coli. This inhibition can be relieved by adding lactose or isopropyl-β-D-thiogalactopyranoside (IPTG).
  11205..11226   +  protein_bind   CAP binding site: CAP binding activates transcription in the presence of cAMP. E. coli catabolite activator protein
  11241..11271   +  promoter       lac promoter: promoter for the E. coli lac operon
  11275..11297   +  protein_bind   lac operator (fragment): The lac repressor binds to the lac operator to inhibit transcription in E. coli. This inhibition can be relieved by adding lactose or isopropyl-β-D-thiogalactopyranoside (IPTG). lac repressor encoded by lacI
  11340..11358   +  promoter       T3 promoter: promoter for bacteriophage T3 RNA polymerase
  11371..11394   +  misc_feature   MCS (fragment): pBluescript multiple cloning site
>Addgene plasmid #90260 | pSL10 - Brr2 del422 WT | addgene full sequence | sequence record 178452 | Addgene Partial NGS Result
TCATTATCAATACTGCCATTTCAAAGAATACGTAAATAATTAATAGTAGTGATTTTCCTAACTTTATTTA
GTCAAAAAATTAGCCTTTTAATTCTGCTGTAACCCGTACATGCCCAAAATAGGGGGCGGGTTACACAGAA
TATATAACATCGTAGGTGTCTGGGTGAACAGTTTATTCCTGGCATCCACTAAATATAATGGAGCCCGCTT
TTTAAGCTGGCATCCAGAAAAAAAAAGAATCCCAGCACCAAAATATTGTTTTCTTCACCAACCATCAGTT
CATAGGTCCATTCTCTTAGCGCAACTACAGAGAACAGGGGCACAAACAGGCAAAAAACGGGCACAACCTC
AATGGAGTGATGCAACCTGCCTGGAGTAAATGATGACACAAGGCAATTGACCCACGCATGTATCTATCTC
ATTTTCTTACACCTTCTATTACCTTCTGCTCTCTCTGATTCGGAAAAAGCTGAAAAAAAAGGTTGAAACC
AGTTCCCTGAAATTACTCCCCTACTTGACTAATAAGTATATAAAGACGGTAGGTATTGATTGTAATTCTG
TAAATCTATTTCTTAAACTTCTTAAATTCTACTTTTATAGTTAGTCTTTTTTTTAGTTTTAAAACACCAA
GAACTTAGTTTCGACTCTAGAATGGCAATACCGCCCGTCATAGATTTGGAAAAGATTAAATTCGACGAAA
GTTCTAAATTAATGACCGTGACAAAAGTATCCCTACCGGAAGGATCATTCAAAAGGGTGAAACCACAATA
TGACGAAATACATATTCCAGCTCCTAGCAAACCTGTTATTGATTATGAGTTGAAAGAAATTACTTCTCTA
CCAGATTGGTGTCAGGAGGCGTTTCCTTCATCGGAAACAACGTCCTTAAACCCTATACAATCAAAGGTTT
TTCACGCAGCATTTGAAGGTGATTCAAACATGCTAATATGTGCACCCACTGGTTCAGGTAAGACGAATAT
CGCGTTATTGACGGTATTGAAAGCCTTATCCCATCATTATAACCCGAAAACTAAGAAATTAAACCTTTCT
GCATTTAAAATTGTTTATATAGCACCCTTGAAAGCCTTAGTACAGGAACAAGTCCGAGAATTTCAAAGGA
GGTTGGCTTTTCTAGGTATAAAAGTCGCTGAATTGACTGGTGATTCTAGGCTTAGTAGAAAGCAAATTGA
CGAGACGCAGGTTTTGGTGTCTACGCCAGAGAAATGGGACATAACTACTAGAAATTCAAATAATTTGGCC
ATCGTAGAACTTGTTCGTTTGTTGATTATAGATGAAATACATTTGTTACATGATGACAGGGGACCAGTAT
TGGAAAGCATCGTGGCTAGGACATTTTGGGCTTCCAAATATGGCCAGGAATACCCCAGAATAATAGGCCT
TTCTGCCACCTTACCAAATTATGAGGATGTCGGTAGGTTTTTAAGAGTTCCGAAGGAAGGATTGTTTTAT
TTTGACTCCTCATTTAGACCGTGTCCTCTATCTCAACAGTTTTGTGGCATTAAGGAACGGAACTCCTTGA
AAAAGCTGAAGGCTATGAATGATGCTTGTTATGAAAAGGTATTGGAATCCATCAATGAAGGTAATCAAAT
AATCGTGTTTGTTCATTCTCGAAAAGAAACATCACGAACAGCAACATGGTTGAAAAATAAATTTGCTGAA
GAGAACATTACTCATAAATTAACCAAAAATGATGCAGGATCGAAGCAGATTTTAAAGACAGAAGCAGCCA
ACGTACTCGATCCAAGTCTACGAAAGTTGATTGAAAGCGGTATAGGGACGCATCACGCAGGGCTGACCAG
AAGTGACAGATCCTTATCTGAAGATTTATTTGCAGACGGGTTGTTGCAAGTATTGGTATGCACTGCGACG
TTAGCATGGGGTGTTAATCTACCTGCTCATACAGTGATTATAAAAGGAACAGATGTCTATTCACCTGAAA
AGGGGTCCTGGGAACAACTTTCTCCACAAGATGTACTTCAAATGTTAGGTAGAGCAGGCAGACCGAGATA
TGACACATTTGGCGAGGGTATTATAATAACAGACCAATCGAATGTTCAATATTATCTCTCGGTTTTAAAT
CAACAATTACCAATAGAATCGCAATTTGTTTCAAAATTAGTTGACAACTTAAATGCAGAAGTTGTCGCGG
GTAACATTAAGTGCAGGAATGATGCTGTGAATTGGTTGGCGTATACTTACCTATATGTCAGAATGTTAGC
TTCCCCTATGCTTTACAAAGTACCTGATATTTCAAGTGATGGGCAATTGAAAAAGTTTAGAGAAAGCTTA
GTCCATTCGGCCCTATGCATTTTAAAAGAACAAGAGTTGGTGTTATATGATGCTGAAAATGATGTAATTG
AGGCGACCGATCTAGGAAATATAGCGTCGTCATTTTACATAAATCATGCTTCCATGGATGTTTACAATAG
AGAGTTAGATGAACATACAACTCAGATTGATCTTTTTAGAATATTCTCAATGTCGGAAGAGTTTAAGTAC
GTATCGGTGAGATATGAAGAGAAAAGAGAACTAAAACAACTTCTAGAGAAAGCACCCATTCCTATCAGAG
AAGATATTGATGATCCTTTAGCAAAAGTGAATGTACTACTGCAGTCTTATTTTTCCCAGCTAAAGTTCGA
AGGTTTTGCACTTAATTCTGATATAGTGTTTATTCACCAAAATGCTGGTAGGTTATTGCGTGCTATGTTT
GAAATATGCTTGAAGAGAGGATGGGGACATCCCACACGGATGTTGTTAAATCTTTGCAAATCTGCCACAA
CTAAAATGTGGCCAACAAACTGTCCTTTAAGACAGTTTAAAACATGCCCTGTCGAAGTGATTAAAAGGCT
GGAAGCCTCTACAGTACCGTGGGGAGATTATCTACAGCTAGAAACACCTGCCGAAGTTGGTCGTGCAATC
AGATCTGAAAAATATGGAAAACAGGTTTACGATTTATTGAAAAGATTTCCCAAAATGTCCGTAACATGCA
ACGCTCAGCCAATTACCCGTAGCGTTATGAGGTTCAACATTGAAATAATAGCCGACTGGATATGGGATAT
GAATGTACACGGTTCCCTTGAACCTTTTTTGCTCATGCTAGAAGACACTGATGGTGATTCAATACTTTAT
TATGACGTACTATTCATCACTCCAGATATAGTTGGTCATGAATTTACCTTATCCTTTACTTATGAGTTAA
AGCAGCACAATCAAAATAACTTACCACCTAATTTCTTCCTTACTTTGATATCAGAAAATTGGTGGCACAG
TGAATTCGAGATTCCAGTTTCCTTCAATGGATTTAAACTTCCGAAAAAATTTCCTCCTCCTACTCCCCTT
CTGGAGAATATTAGTATTTCAACATCAGAGCTTGGCAATGATGATTTTTCCGAAGTATTTGAATTTAAAA
CTTTCAACAAGATTCAGAGCCAGGTCTTCGAGTCTCTCTACAATTCGAATGACTCGGTCTTTGTAGGTTC
AGGAAAGGGCACAGGTAAAACAGCTATGGCTGAATTAGCACTGTTAAATCATTGGAGACAGAATAAAGGA
AGAGCGGTTTATATCAATCCGTCTGGGGAAAAAATTGATTTTTTGCTATCTGATTGGAATAAAAGGTTCT
CTCATCTTGCTGGTGGTAAGATAATAAATAAGCTAGGAAATGATCCTTCACTAAATTTAAAATTATTAGC
AAAAAGCCATGTTCTCTTGGCTACCCCCGTGCAATTTGAGCTTTTGTCACGTCGTTGGAGACAAAGGAAG
AACATCCAAAGTTTAGAATTAATGATATATGATGACGCTCATGAGATTAGCCAAGGTGTTTACGGTGCTG
TGTATGAAACGCTAATTTCTAGAATGATATTTATAGCAACCCAACTTGAAAAGAAAATTCGATTTGTTTG
CCTTTCGAACTGTTTGGCAAATGCTCGTGATTTTGGTGAATGGGCTGGTATGACGAAGTCAAACATCTAC
AACTTTTCTCCAAGCGAAAGAATTGAGCCTCTTGAAATTAATATTCAGTCATTTAAAGATGTTGAGCACA
TATCATTCAATTTTTCGATGCTTCAAATGGCATTTGAAGCATCTGCTGCTGCAGCGGGAAATCGTAATTC
CAGTTCGGTGTTCTTACCATCTAGAAAGGATTGTATGGAAGTTGCGTCTGCATTTATGAAGTTTTCAAAA
GCAATTGAATGGGATATGTTGAACGTTGAAGAAGAGCAAATTGTACCATACATTGAAAAGTTAACAGATG
GTCATCTAAGAGCACCTTTAAAACACGGTGTTGGTATTTTGTATAAGGGGATGGCATCAAATGATGAAAG
AATTGTGAAAAGGTTATACGAATATGGTGCGGTATCGGTTTTACTCATTTCTAAGGATTGTTCTGCATTC
GCTTGTAAAACTGATGAAGTGATTATTTTAGGAACCAACCTTTATGATGGTGCAGAGCATAAATATATGC
CATATACCATAAATGAACTTCTAGAAATGGTGGGACTAGCTAGTGGTAACGATTCAATGGCAGGCAAGGT
TTTAATTTTGACAAGTCACAACATGAAGGCCTACTACAAAAAATTCTTAATTGAGCCTTTGCCTACTGAG
AGTTACCTACAGTATATTATTCATGATACTCTGAACAACGAGATAGCAAATTCTATTATACAAAGCAAAC
AAGATTGTGTTGACTGGTTTACATATTCGTATTTCTATCGTCGTATCCATGTGAATCCAAGCTATTATGG
CGTAAGGGATACGTCTCCACATGGAATTTCAGTTTTTTTGAGTAATTTAGTTGAAACTTGTTTGAATGAC
TTAGTTGAATCATCCTTCATTGAAATTGACGATACAGAAGCTGAAGTAACCGCAGAAGTTAATGGAGGAG
ATGATGAAGCAACTGAAATCATTTCTACCTTGAGCAACGGGCTAATTGCTTCTCACTATGGCGTATCATT
TTTTACTATTCAGTCATTCGTTTCTTCTTTATCGAATACGTCAACGCTCAAAAACATGCTGTATGTTCTT
TCAACAGCAGTAGAATTCGAAAGTGTTCCACTCAGAAAAGGAGACAGAGCATTACTTGTCAAATTAAGTA
AAAGACTACCATTGAGATTCCCTGAACACACCTCTTCTGGTTCGGTGAGCTTTAAAGTTTTCTTATTGTT
ACAAGCATATTTTTCACGTCTTGAATTACCTGTCGACTTTCAAAATGATTTAAAAGACATTCTAGAAAAG
GTTGTTCCACTAATTAACGTAGTGGTTGATATCCTTTCAGCAAACGGGTATTTGAATGCTACTACCGCCA
TGGATTTGGCGCAGATGTTGATTCAGGGTGTATGGGACGTTGATAATCCGTTGAGACAGATTCCACACTT
CAACAACAAAATTTTGGAAAAATGTAAAGAAATTAACGTCGAGACGGTCTATGATATAATGGCCCTTGAG
GATGAAGAGAGGGATGAAATTTTAACGCTTACTGATTCACAGCTTGCGCAGGTCGCCGCGTTTGTTAACA
ATTACCCCAACGTTGAACTTACTTATTCGTTGAATAATTCTGATTCGTTAATTTCAGGTGTAAAACAGAA
AATTACCATTCAATTGACAAGAGATGTTGAACCTGAGAACTTACAAGTAACATCTGAAAAGTATCCGTTT
GATAAGCTAGAAAGTTGGTGGTTGGTTTTAGGTGAAGTATCTAAAAAAGAGCTTTATGCGATCAAGAAAG
TTACTTTAAATAAAGAGACTCAGCAATATGAATTGGAATTTGACACTCCGACATCTGGTAAACATAACTT
AACAATTTGGTGTGTCTGTGATTCATATCTTGACGCAGATAAAGAGTTGTCCTTTGAAATAAATGTGAAA
CTCGAGGGATCCATGGAAAAGAGAAGATGGAAAAAGAATTTCATAGCCGTCTCAGCAGCCAACCGCTTTA
AGAAAATCTCATCCTCCGGGGCACTTGATTATGATATTCCAACTACTGCTAGCGAGAATTTGTATTTTCA
GGGTGAGCTCAAAACCGCGGCTCTTGCGCAACACGATGAAGCCGTGGACAACAAATTCAACAAAGAACAA
CAAAACGCGTTCTATGAGATCTTACATTTACCTAACTTAAACGAAGAACAACGAAACGCCTTCATCCAAA
GTTTAAAAGATGACCCAAGCCAAAGCGCTAACCTTTTAGCAGAAGCTAAAAAGCTAAATGATGCTCAGGC
GCCGAAAGTAGACAACAAATTCAACAAAGAGCAACAAAACGCGTTCTATGAGATCTTACATTTACCTAAC
TTAAACGAAGAACAACGAAACGCCTTCATCCAAAGTTTAAAAGATGACCCAAGCCAAAGCGCTAACCTTT
TAGCAGAAGCTAAAAAGCTAAATGGTGCTCAGGCGCCGAAAGTAGACGCGAATTCCGCGGGGAAGTCAAC
CTGAAGCTTGATATCGAATTCCTGTAGCCCGGGGGATCCACTAGTTCTAGAGCGGCCGGGCCCGGTACCC
AATTCGCCCTATAGTGAGTCGTATTACGCGCGCTCACTGGCCGTCGTTTTACAACGTCGTGACTGGGAAA
ACCCTGGCGTTACCCAACTTAATCGCCTTGCAGCACATCCCCCTTTCGCCAGCTGGCGTAATAGCGAAGA
GGCCCGCACCGATCGCCCTTCCCAACAGTTGCGCAGCCTGAATGGCGAATGG
[124 nt withheld, positions 6703-6826]
C
[91 nt withheld, positions 6828-6918]
A
[49 nt withheld, positions 6920-6968]
CCTTTGACGTTGGAGTCCACGTTCTTT
[37 nt withheld, positions 6996-7032]
ACCCTATCTCGGTCTATTCTTTTGATTTATAAGGGATTTTGCCGATTTCGGCCTATTGGTTAAAAAATGA
GCTGATTTAACAAAAATTTAACGCGAATTTTAACAAAATATTAACGCTTACAATTTCCTGATGCGGTATT
TTCTCCTTACGCATCTGTGCGGTATTTCACACCGCATAGATCCGTCGAGTTCAAGAGAAAAAAAAAGAAA
AAGCAAAAAGAAAAAAGGAAAGCGCGCCTCGTTCAGAATGACACGTATAGAATGATGCATTACCTTGTCA
TCTTCAGTATCATACTGTTCGTATACATACTTACTGACATTCATAGGTATACATATATACACATGTATAT
ATATCGTATGCTGCAGCTTTAAATAATCGGTGTCACTACATAAGAACACCTTTGGTGGAGGGAACATCGT
TGGTACCATTGGGCGAGGTGGCTTCTCTTATGGCAACCGCAAGAGCCTTGAACGCACTCTCACTACGGTG
ATGATCATTCTTGCCTCGCAGACAATCAACGTGGAGGGTAATTCTGCTAGCCTCTGCAAAGCTTTCAAGA
AAATGCGGGATCATCTCGCAAGAGAGATCTCCTACTTTCTCCCTTTGCAAACCAAGTTCGACAACTGCGT
ACGGCCTGTTCGAAAGATCTACCACCGCTCTGGAAAGTGCCTCATCCAAAGGCGCAAATCCTGATCCAAA
CCTTTTTACTCCACGCACGGCCCCTAGGGCCTCTTTAAAAGCTTGACCGAGAGCAATCCCGCAGTCTTCA
GTGGTGTGATGGTCGTCTATGTGTAAGTCACCAATGCACTCAACGATTAGCGACCAGCCGGAATGCTTGG
CCAGAGCATGTATCATATGGTCCAGAAACCCTATACCTGTGTGGACGTTAATCACTTGCGATTGTGTGGC
CTGTTCTGCTACTGCTTCTGCCTCTTTTTCTGGGAAGATCGAGTGCTCTATCGCTAGGGGACCACCCTTT
AAAGAGATCGCAATCTGAATCTTGGTTTCATTTGTAATACGCTTTACTAGGGCTTTCTGCTCTGTCATCT
TTGCCTTCGTTTATCTTGCCTGCTCATTTTTTAGTATATTCTTCGAAGAAATCACATTACTTTATATAAT
GTATAATTCATTATGTGATAATGCCAATCGCTAAGAAAAAAAAAGAGTCATCCGCTAGGTGGAAAAAAAA
AAATGAAAATCATTACCGAGGCATAAAAAAATATAGAGTGTACTAGAGGAGGCCAAGAGTAATAGAAAAA
GAAAATTGCGGGAAAGGACTGTGTTATGACTTCCCTGACTAATGCCGTGTTCAAACGATACCTGGCAGTG
ACTCCTAGCGCTCACCAAGCTCTTAAAACGGGAATTTATGGTGCACTCTCAGTACAATCTGCTCTGATGC
CGCATAGTTAAGCCAGCCCCGACACCCGCCAACACCCGCTGACGCGCCCTGACGGGCTTGTCTGCTCCCG
GCATCCGCTTACAGACAAGCTGTGACCGTCTCCGGGAGCTGCATGTGTCAGAGGTTTTCACCGTCATCAC
CGAAACGCGCGAGACGAAAGGGCCTCGTGATACGCCTATTTTTATAGGTTAATGTCATGATAATAATGGT
TTCTTAGGGTCCTTTTCATCACGTGCTATAAAAATAATTATAATTTAAATTTTTTAATATAAATATATAA
ATTAAAAATAGAAAGTAAAAAAAGAAATTAAAGAAAAAATAGTTTTTGTTTTCCGAAGATGTAAAAGACT
CTAGGGGGATCGCCAACAAATACTACCTTTTATCTTGCTCTTCCTGCTCTCAGGTATTAATGCCGAATTG
TTTCATCTTGTCTGTGTAGAAGACCACACACGAAAATCCTGTGATTTTACATTTTACTTATCGTTAATCG
AATGTATATCTATTTAATCTGCTTTTCTTGTCTAATAAATATATATGTAAAGTACGCTTTTTGTTGAAAT
TTTTTAAACCTTTGTTTATTTTTTTTTCTTCATTCCGTAACTCTTCTACCTTCTTTATTTACTTTCTAAA
ATCCAAATACAAAACATAAAAATAAATAAACACAGAGTAAATTCCCAAATTATTCCATCATTAAAAGATA
CGAGGCGCGTGTAAGTTACAGGCAAGCGATCCGTCAGGTGGCACTTTTCGGGGAAATGTGCGCGGAACCC
CTATTTGTTTATTTTTCTAAATACATTCAAATATGTATCCGCTCATGAGACAATAACCCTGATAAATGCT
TCAATAATATTGAAAAAGGAAGAGTATGAGTATTCAACATTTCCGTGTCGCCCTTATTCCCTTTTTTGCG
GCATTTTGCCTTCCTGTTTTTGCTCACCCAGAAACGCTGGTGAAAGTAAAAGATGCTGAAGATCAGTTGG
GTGCACGAGTGGGTTACATCGAACTGGATCTCAACAGCGGTAAGATCCTTGAGAGTTTTCGCCCCGAAGA
ACGTTTTCCAATGATGAGCACTTTTAAAGTTCTGCTATGTGGCGCGGTATTATCCCGTATTGACGCCGGG
CAAGAGCAACTCGGTCGCCGCATACACTATTCTCAGAATGACTTGGTTGAGTACTCACCAGTCACAGAAA
AGCATCTTACGGATGGCATGACAGTAAGAGAATTATGCAGTGCTGCCATAACCATGAGTGATAACACTGC
GGCCAACTTACTTCTGACAACGATCGGAGGACCGAAGGAGCTAACCGCTTTTTTGCACAACATGGGGGAT
CATGTAACTCGCCTTGATCGTTGGGAACCGGAGCTGAATGAAGCCATACCAAACGACGAGCGTGACACCA
CGATGCCTGTAGCAATGGCAACAACGTTGCGCAAACTATTAACTGGCGAACTACTTACTCTAGCTTCCCG
GCAACAATTAATAGACTGGATGGAGGCGGATAAAGTTGCAGGACCACTTCTGCGCTCGGCCCTTCCGGCT
GGCTGGTTTATTGCTGATAAATCTGGAGCCGGTGAGCGTGGGTCTCGCGGTATCATTGCAGCACTGGGGC
CAGATGGTAAGCCCTCCCGTATCGTAGTTATCTACACGACGGGGAGTCAGGCAACTATGGATGAACGAAA
TAGACAGATCGCTGAGATAGGTGCCTCACTGATTAAGCATTGGTAACTGTCAGACCAAGTTTACTCATAT
ATACTTTAGATTGATTTAAAACTTCATTTTTAATTTAAAAGGATCTAGGTGAAGATCCTTTTTGATAATC
TCATGACCAAAATCCCTTAACGTGAGTTTTCGTTCCACTGAGCGTCAGACCCCGTAGAAAAGATCAAAGG
ATCTTCTTGAGATCCTTTTTTTCTGCGCGTAATCTGCTGCTTGCAAACAAAAAAACCACCGCTACCAGCG
GTGGTTTGTTTGCCGGATCAAGAGCTACCAACTCTTTTTCCGAAGGTAACTGGCTTCAGCAGAGCGCAGA
TACCAAATACTGTTCTTCTAGTGTAGCCGTAGTTAGGCCACCACTTCAAGAACTCTGTAGCACCGCCTAC
ATACCTCGCTCTGCTAATCCTGTTACCAGTGGCTGCTGCCAGTGGCGATAAGTCGTGTCTTACCGGGTTG
GACTCAAGACGATAGTTACCGGATAAGGCGCAGCGGTCGGGCTGAACGGGGGGTTCGTGCACACAGCCCA
GCTTGGAGCGAACGACCTACACCGAACTGAGATACCTACAGCGTGAGCTATGAGAAAGCGCCACGCTTCC
CGAAGGGAGAAAGGCGGACAGGTATCCGGTAAGCGGCAGGGTCGGAACAGGAGAGCGCACGAGGGAGCTT
CCAGGGGGAAACGCCTGGTATCTTTATAGTCCTGTCGGGTTTCGCCACCTCTGACTTGAGCGTCGATTTT
TGTGATGCTCGTCAGGGGGGCGGAGCCTATGGAAAAACGCCAGCAACGCGGCCTTTTTACGGTTCCTGGC
CTTTTGCTGGCCTTTTGCTCACATGTTCTTTCCTGCGTTATCCCCTGATTCTGTGGATAACCGTATTACC
GCCTTTGAGTGAGCTGATACCGCTCGCCGCAGCCGAACGACCGAGCGCAGCGAGTCAGTGAGCGAGGAAG
CGGAAGAGCGCCCAATACGCAAACCGCCTCTCCCCGCGCGTTGGCCGATTCATTAATGCAGCTGGCACGA
CAGGTTTCCCGACTGGAAAGCGGGCAGTGAGCGCAACGCAATTAATGTGAGTTAGCTCACTCATTAGGCA
CCCCAGGCTTTACACTTTATGCTTCCGGCTCGTATGTTGTGTGGAATTGTGAGCGGATAACAATTTCACA
CAGGAAACAGCTATGACCATGATTACGCCAAGCGCGCAATTAACCCTCACTAAAGGGAACAAAAGCTGGA
GCTCCACCGCGGTGGCGGCCGCGGCTGCAGGTCGAGTTTA
